Addgene plasmid #44775: pFSBC11
Depositing lab: Christopher Marx. Depositing organization: Harvard University. Publication: FREQ-Seq: a rapid, cost-effective, sequencing-based method to determine allele frequencies directly from mixed populations. Chubiz LM, Lee MC, Delaney NF, Marx CJ. PLoS One. 2012;7(10):e47959. doi: 10.1371/journal.pone.0047959. Epub 2012 Oct 31. PubMed 23118913.
Backbone
  Vector backbone: pUC19
Growth in bacteria
  Bacterial resistance: Ampicillin, 100 μg/mL
  Growth temperature: 37°C
  Growth strain: DH10B
  Copy number: High Copy
Gene/Insert
  Gene/Insert name: FREQ-Seq Barcode: AACTTT
  Species: Synthetic
  Cloning method: Unknown
  Sequencing primers: 5′ pBR322ori-F
Terms and licenses: Academic/Nonprofit Terms; Industry Terms: Not Available to Industry
Depositor comments: These plasmids are used to generate bridging primers with Illumina-compatible barcodes for allele frequency sequencing (FREQ-Seq). Similar to RNA-Seq, the FREQ-Seq method can rapidly determine allele frequencies directly from mixed populations with minimal library preparation.
How to cite: pFSBC11 was a gift from Christopher Marx (Addgene plasmid # 44775 ; http://n2t.net/addgene:44775 ; RRID:Addgene_44775)
