[The description below was written by a language model from this plasmid's Addgene catalogue record and pLannotate feature annotations shown in this document.]
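Description:
pFSBC11 is a small, high-copy bacterial plasmid built on the pUC19 backbone and belongs to a set of barcode-carrying templates made for FREQ-Seq, a sequencing-based method for measuring allele frequencies directly in mixed populations. It is maintained in E. coli through the ColE1/pMB1-type pUC origin of replication and is selected with ampicillin, using the β-lactamase gene (AmpR) expressed from its native bla promoter. It has no eukaryotic expression or viral elements and serves purely as a cloning and template plasmid.

The payload is a short synthetic insert defined by a six-nucleotide FREQ-Seq barcode. According to the depositor, plasmids in this series are used to generate "bridging primers" that carry Illumina-compatible barcodes. These let a locus of interest be amplified from a population sample, tagged with a sample-specific barcode and sequenced with minimal library preparation. Allele proportions are then read from the counts, much as transcript abundance is read in RNA-Seq. Each plasmid in the series presumably differs in its barcode, which would allow many samples to be multiplexed.

The automated feature table covers the full 2.4 kb depositor sequence but does not annotate the barcode or any adapter-related segment, so the record does not give the insert's exact position or flanking elements. Apart from AmpR, its promoter and the origin, the table lists only short fragments matching lacI, lacZα, bom and rop. These are remnants of backbone sequence rather than functional genes. The surviving lacZα piece is too short to suggest that blue/white screening is retained. The cloning method is recorded as unknown.
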