Features (pLannotate 1.2.2; 7 found; start..end, strand, type, name):
      1..93      +  CDS            lacI (fragment): lac repressor; lacI; The lac repressor binds to the lac operator to inhibit transcription in E. coli. This inhibition can be relieved by adding lactose or isopropyl-β-D-thiogalactopyranoside (IPTG).
    171..189     -  CDS            lacZα (fragment): LacZα fragment of β-galactosidase; lacZ fragment
    189..268     -  misc_feature   bom (fragment): basis of mobility region from pBR322
    370..405     -  CDS            rop (fragment): Rop protein, which maintains plasmids at low copy number; rop
    500..604     +  promoter       AmpR promoter: bla
    605..1465    +  CDS            AmpR: β-lactamase; bla; confers resistance to ampicillin, carbenicillin, and related antibiotics
   1636..2224    +  rep_origin     ori: high-copy-number ColE1/pMB1/pBR322/pUC origin of replication
>Addgene plasmid #44775 | pFSBC11 | depositor full sequence | sequence record 61383 | pFSBC11 sequence 2406 bps
GCGCCCAATACGCAAACCGCCTCTCCCCGCGCGTTGGCCGATTCATTAATGCAGCTGGCACGACAGGTTT
CCCGACTGGAAAGCGGGCAGTGAGCGCAACGCAATTAAAATGATACGGCGACCACCGAGATCTACACTCT
TTCCCTACACGACGCTCTTCCGATCTAACTTTGTAAAACGACGGCCAGTTACGCATCTGTGCGGTATTTC
ACACCGCATATGGTGCACTCTCAGTACAATCTGCTCTGATGCCGCATAGTTAAGCCAGCCCCGACACCCG
CCAACACCCGCTGACGCGCCCTGACGGGCTTGTCTGCTCCCGGCATCCGCTTACAGACAAGCTGTGACCG
TCTCCGGGAGCTGCATGTGTCAGAGGTTTTCACCGTCATCACCGAAACGCGCGAGACGAAAGGGCCTCGT
GATACGCCTATTTTTATAGGTTAATGTCATGATAATAATGGTTTCTTAGACGTCAGGTGGCACTTTTCGG
GGAAATGTGCGCGGAACCCCTATTTGTTTATTTTTCTAAATACATTCAAATATGTATCCGCTCATGAGAC
AATAACCCTGATAAATGCTTCAATAATATTGAAAAAGGAAGAGTATGAGTATTCAACATTTCCGTGTCGC
CCTTATTCCCTTTTTTGCGGCATTTTGCCTTCCTGTTTTTGCTCACCCAGAAACGCTGGTGAAAGTAAAA
GATGCTGAAGATCAGTTGGGTGCACGAGTGGGTTACATCGAACTGGATCTCAACAGCGGTAAGATCCTTG
AGAGTTTTCGCCCCGAAGAACGTTTTCCAATGATGAGCACTTTTAAAGTTCTGCTATGTGGCGCGGTATT
ATCCCGTATTGACGCCGGGCAAGAGCAACTCGGTCGCCGCATACACTATTCTCAGAATGACTTGGTTGAG
TACTCACCAGTCACAGAAAAGCATCTTACGGATGGCATGACAGTAAGAGAATTATGCAGTGCTGCCATAA
CCATGAGTGATAACACTGCGGCCAACTTACTTCTGACAACGATCGGAGGACCGAAGGAGCTAACCGCTTT
TTTGCACAACATGGGGGATCATGTAACTCGCCTTGATCGTTGGGAACCGGAGCTGAATGAAGCCATACCA
AACGACGAGCGTGACACCACGATGCCTGTAGCAATGGCAACAACGTTGCGCAAACTATTAACTGGCGAAC
TACTTACTCTAGCTTCCCGGCAACAATTAATAGACTGGATGGAGGCGGATAAAGTTGCAGGACCACTTCT
GCGCTCGGCCCTTCCGGCTGGCTGGTTTATTGCTGATAAATCTGGAGCCGGTGAGCGTGGGTCTCGCGGT
ATCATTGCAGCACTGGGGCCAGATGGTAAGCCCTCCCGTATCGTAGTTATCTACACGACGGGGAGTCAGG
CAACTATGGATGAACGAAATAGACAGATCGCTGAGATAGGTGCCTCACTGATTAAGCATTGGTAACTGTC
AGACCAAGTTTACTCATATATACTTTAGATTGATTTAAAACTTCATTTTTAATTTAAAAGGATCTAGGTG
AAGATCCTTTTTGATAATCTCATGACCAAAATCCCTTAACGTGAGTTTTCGTTCCACTGAGCGTCAGACC
CCGTAGAAAAGATCAAAGGATCTTCTTGAGATCCTTTTTTTCTGCGCGTAATCTGCTGCTTGCAAACAAA
AAAACCACCGCTACCAGCGGTGGTTTGTTTGCCGGATCAAGAGCTACCAACTCTTTTTCCGAAGGTAACT
GGCTTCAGCAGAGCGCAGATACCAAATACTGTTCTTCTAGTGTAGCCGTAGTTAGGCCACCACTTCAAGA
ACTCTGTAGCACCGCCTACATACCTCGCTCTGCTAATCCTGTTACCAGTGGCTGCTGCCAGTGGCGATAA
GTCGTGTCTTACCGGGTTGGACTCAAGACGATAGTTACCGGATAAGGCGCAGCGGTCGGGCTGAACGGGG
GGTTCGTGCACACAGCCCAGCTTGGAGCGAACGACCTACACCGAACTGAGATACCTACAGCGTGAGCTAT
GAGAAAGCGCCACGCTTCCCGAAGGGAGAAAGGCGGACAGGTATCCGGTAAGCGGCAGGGTCGGAACAGG
AGAGCGCACGAGGGAGCTTCCAGGGGGAAACGCCTGGTATCTTTATAGTCCTGTCGGGTTTCGCCACCTC
TGACTTGAGCGTCGATTTTTGTGATGCTCGTCAGGGGGGCGGAGCCTATGGAAAAACGCCAGCAACGCGG
CCTTTTTACGGTTCCTGGCCTTTTGCTGGCCTTTTGCTCACATGTTCTTTCCTGCGTTATCCCCTGATTC
TGTGGATAACCGTATTACCGCCTTTGAGTGAGCTGATACCGCTCGCCGCAGCCGAACGACCGAGCGCAGC
GAGTCAGTGAGCGAGGAAGCGGAAGA
