>Addgene plasmid #44775 | pFSBC11 | addgene partial sequence | sequence record 63006 | pBR322ori-F 5'-GGGAAACGCCTGGTATCTTT-3'
ATTTTTGTGATGCTCGTCAGGGGGGCGGAGCCTATGGAAAAACGCCAGCAACGCGGCCTTTTTACGGTTC
CTGGCCTTTTGCTGGCCTTTTGCTCACATGTTCTTTCCTGCGTTATCCCCTGATTCTGTGGATAACCGTA
TTACCGCCTTTGAGTGAGCTGATACCGCTCGCCGCAGCCGAACGACCGAGCGCAGCGAGTCAGTGAGCGA
GGAAGCGGAAGAGCGCCCAATACGCAAACCGCCTCTCCCCGCGCGTTGGCCGATTCATTAATGCAGCTGG
CACGACAGGTTTCCCGACTGGAAAGCGGGCAGTGAGCGCAACGCAATTAAAATGATACGGCGACCACCGA
GATCTACACTCTTTCCCTACACGACGCTCTTCCGATCTAACTTTGTAAAACGACGGCCAGTTACGCATCT
GTGCGGTATTTCACACCGCATATGGTGCACTCTCAGTACAATCTGCTCTGATGCCGCATAGTTAAGCCAG
CCCCGACACCCGCCAACACCCGCTGACGCGCCCTGACGGGCTTGTCTGCTCCCGGCATCCGCTTACAGAC
AAGCTGTGACCGTCTCCGGGAGCTGCATGTGTCAGAGGTTTTCACCGTCATCACCGAAACGCGCGAGACG
AAAGGGCCTCGTGATACGCCTATTTTTATAGGTTAATGTCATGATAATAATGGTTTCTTAGACGTCAGGT
GGCACTTTTCGGGGAAATGTGCGCGGAACCCCTATTTGTTTATTTTTCTAAATACATTCAAATATGTATC
CGCTCATGAGACAATAACCC
